>Addgene plasmid #78579 | pRK-flag-USP19 1-1290 | addgene partial sequence | sequence record 150005 | CMV-F 5'-CGCAAATGGGCGGTAGGCGTG-3'
ACCGTCAGATCGCCTGGAGACGCCATCCACGCTGTTTTGACCTCCATAGAAGACACCGGGACCGATCCAG
CCTCCGCGGCCGGGAACGGTGCATTGGAACGCGGATTCCCCGTGCCAAGAGTGACGTAAGTACCGCCTAT
AGAGTCTATAGGCCCACCCCCTTGGCTTCGTTAGAACGCGGCTACAATTAATACATAACCTTATGTATCA
TACACATACGATTTAGGTGACACTATAGAATAACATCCACTTTGCCTTTCTCTCCACAGGTGTCCACTCC
CAGGTCCAACTGCACCTCGGTTCTAAGCTTGCCGCCATGGACTACAAGGACGACGATGACAAGGGGTCGA
CCATGTCTGGCGGGGCCAGTGCCACAGGCCCAAGGAGAGGGCCCCCAGGACTGGAGGACACCACTAGTAA
GAAGAAGCAGAAGGATCGAGCAAACCAGGAGAGCAAGGATGGAGATCCTAGGAAAGAGACAGGGTCTCGA
TATGTTGCCCAGGCTGGTCTTGAACCTCTGGCCTCAGGTGATCCTTCTGCCTCAGCCTCCCATGCAGCTG
GGATCACAGGCTCACGCCACCGTACCCGGCTGTTCTTTCCTTCATCGTCAGGGTCAGCATCCACTCCTCA
AGAGGAGCAGACCAAAGAGGGAGCTTGTGAAGACCCTCATGATCTCTTGGCTACTCCCACTCCAGAGTTG
TTGCTCGATTGGAGGCAGAGTGCAGAAGAGGTGATTGTCAAGCTTCGTGTGGGAGTAGGTCCCCTGCAGC
TGGAGGATGTAGATGCTGCTTTCACAGATACAGACTGTGTGGTGCGGTTTGCAGGTGGTCAGCAGTGGG
