>Addgene plasmid #78579 | pRK-flag-USP19 1-1290 | addgene partial sequence | sequence record 150656 | pRKpC3-R 5'-CCTACTCAGACAATGCGATGC-3'
GTGGGAGTGGCACCTTCCAGGGTCAAGGAAGGCACGGGGGAGGGGCAAACAACAGATGGCTGGCAACTAG
AAGGCACAGTCGAGGCTGATCAGCGAGCTCTAGCATTTAGGTGACACTATAGAATAGGGCCCTCTAGATG
CATGCTCGAGCGGCCGCTTACCGGAGGCAGCCTTCATCTGGTGTGGTAGGGCCACGTGGTAGGGGGCCCA
CCCAGTCTTGGGGCCCCCAGGGACCCAGGGGCCCAGACCCCTCAGGCACCGGCTCCTCCTCAGCCTCCAG
CTCCTGCCAAATCCGGGAAGCCTGGCTGGCAGCAGCCTCAGCTGCAGGGCCTAGGTCTGGGTGGTGCTCA
GAGTGACCTGCCCTGGGGGGCCTCTCCACAGGAGAGTTCCGCCGGCGGTAGAAGAGTACATAGGCATAAC
GCGTCACAACCTGGCTCTCGTCTACCGTTGTCACTGTGCTGTCATCAAACAAGCGCCAGCCCACGTCACT
GCGCTGACTGCTACGATCATTGGGCAGGCGTGCACAGGCAGTGTAGTGGCCACCAATCATGCCTCCATAG
TGGTTGATGACAGCATATAGATCGTAGCTGGGCAGCTGCTCCTCTTTCTGACCAATGCAGAACTTGCTCA
GGTCCAGGTTCCTAACAGGGAACTCCACCAAGTCATTGATCTTGTCACGCCAGATAAAACTACGAAAGGA
GAAGCGCTTGAGCTGCACGATGAGAACATTTGGCAGGCGCCATAGCAACAGCTGCTTGGAGGCCTCACGG
TGCTGTTTGCACTGTGGGCAGTACCAGGCCTCCTCGGGTGCCAGCACCTCAGGCCGTGTGAAGAGGTTGA
GGCACTGGTCCAGG
