[The description below was written by a language model from this plasmid's Addgene catalogue record.]
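Description:
pRK-flag-USP19 1-1290 is a mammalian expression plasmid built on the pRK backbone, designed to produce a C-terminally truncated form of human USP19 (ubiquitin-specific peptidase 19, also known as ZMYND9) in cultured mammalian cells. It is recorded as a high-copy plasmid propagated in E. coli under ampicillin selection, and a neomycin resistance marker is listed for G418 selection of transfected mammalian cells. The backbone is given as about 7 kb and the complete plasmid as about 11 kb. No feature table is provided, so the replication origin, polyadenylation signal and other backbone elements are not stated in the record.

The insert, just under 4 kb, is the human USP19 cDNA, amplified by PCR from an existing USP19 plasmid and cloned between SalI and NotI sites, both of which remain intact. Transcription is driven by the CMV promoter, a strong constitutive promoter in most mammalian cell lines. A FLAG epitope supplied by the backbone is fused to the N terminus, allowing detection or immunoprecipitation with anti-FLAG antibodies. The truncation was not made by deleting sequence. Instead, codon 1291 was changed to a stop codon, so translation ends after residue 1290 and the downstream coding sequence stays in the insert untranslated.

The record gives the purpose only as expression of FLAG-USP19 1-1290 in mammalian cells and does not say which domain or function the missing C-terminal segment removes. The associated study concerns unconventional secretion of misfolded proteins during proteasome dysfunction, so the construct is presumably a deletion mutant for comparison with full-length USP19 in that setting.
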