Addgene plasmid #78579: pRK-flag-USP19 1-1290
Purpose: Expression flag-USP19 1-1290 in mammalian cells
Depositing lab: Yihong Ye. Depositing organization: National Institute of Diabetes & Digestive & Kidney Diseases (NIDDK). Publication: Unconventional secretion of misfolded proteins promotes adaptation to proteasome dysfunction in mammalian cells. Lee JG, Takahama S, Zhang G, Tomarev SI, Ye Y. Nat Cell Biol. 2016 Jul;18(7):765-76. doi: 10.1038/ncb3372. Epub 2016 Jun 13. PubMed 27295555.
Backbone
  Vector backbone: pRK
  Backbone size w/o insert (bp): 7000
  Total vector size (bp): 11000
  Vector type: Mammalian Expression
  Selectable markers: Neomycin (select with G418)
Growth in bacteria
  Bacterial resistance: Ampicillin, 100 μg/mL
  Growth temperature: 37°C
  Growth strain: DH5alpha
  Copy number: High Copy
Gene/Insert
  Gene/Insert name: flag-USP19 1-1290
  Species: H. sapiens (human)
  Insert size (bp): 3954
  Mutation: mutate 1291 residue to stop condon
  GenBank ID: NM_006677.2
  Entrez Gene: USP19 (a.k.a. ZMYND9)
  Promoter: CMV
  Tag / fusion protein: flag (N terminal on backbone)
  Cloning method: Restriction Enzyme; 5′ cloning site SalI (not destroyed); 3′ cloning site NotI (not destroyed)
  Sequencing primers: 5′ CGCAAATGGGCGGTAGGCGTG; 3′ CCTACTCAGACAATGCGATGC
Resource information
  A portion of this plasmid was derived from a plasmid made by: Dr. Ye PCR amplified USP19 cDNA from a plasmid obtained from Simon Wing’s lab in Canada and then cloned them into the pRK FLAG vector we have in the lab.
Terms and licenses: Academic/Nonprofit Terms; Industry Terms: Not Available to Industry
How to cite: pRK-flag-USP19 1-1290 was a gift from Yihong Ye (Addgene plasmid # 78579 ; http://n2t.net/addgene:78579 ; RRID:Addgene_78579)
